Addgene plasmid #157857: FMR1-E17B-P2A-NLuc
Purpose: donor plasmid for FMR1-Nluc
Depositing lab: Xinyu Zhao. Depositing organization: University of Wisconsin, Madison. Publication: Establishment of Reporter Lines for Detecting Fragile X Mental Retardation (FMR1) Gene Reactivation in Human Neural Cells. Li M, Zhao H, Ananiev GE, Musser MT, Ness KH, Maglaque DL, Saha K, Bhattacharyya A, Zhao X. Stem Cells. 2017 Jan;35(1):158-169. doi: 10.1002/stem.2463. Epub 2016 Jul 27. PubMed 27422057.
Backbone
  Vector backbone: Addgene #31938
  Backbone size w/o insert (bp): 8012
  Total vector size (bp): 6616
  Modifications to backbone: replacing OCT4 homology arms and inserts with FMR1 homology arms and P2A-Nluc
  Vector type: Mammalian Expression, CRISPR
Growth in bacteria
  Bacterial resistance: Ampicillin and Kanamycin, 100 & 50 μg/mL
  Growth temperature: 37°C
  Growth strain: DH5alpha
  Copy number: Unknown
Gene/Insert
  Gene/Insert name: FMR1-Nlu
  Species: H. sapiens (human)
  Insert size (bp): 2700
  Entrez Gene: FMR1 (a.k.a. FMRP, FRAXA, POF, POF1)
Terms and licenses: Academic/Nonprofit Terms; Industry Terms: Not Available to Industry
How to cite: FMR1-E17B-P2A-NLuc was a gift from Xinyu Zhao (Addgene plasmid # 157857 ; http://n2t.net/addgene:157857 ; RRID:Addgene_157857)
