[The description below was written by a language model from this plasmid's Addgene catalogue record and pLannotate feature annotations shown in this document.]
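Description:
FMR1-E17B-P2A-NLuc is a homology-directed repair donor plasmid for CRISPR-assisted knock-in of a NanoLuc luciferase reporter at the human FMR1 locus. According to the record, it was made from an earlier OCT4-targeting donor vector by replacing the OCT4 homology arms and payload with FMR1 homology arms and a P2A-Nluc cassette. The backbone is a standard bacterial cloning plasmid. It has a high-copy ColE1/pUC-type origin, an f1 phage origin, and leftover lac promoter/operator, lacZα and T7 promoter elements flanking the cloning region. Both a β-lactamase gene and a Tn5-derived neo/nptII gene are present, consistent with the listed ampicillin plus kanamycin selection in E. coli. No mammalian promoter or mammalian selection cassette is annotated. The recorded backbone size is larger than the total plasmid size, reflecting the removal of the original arms and insert.

The annotated payload consists of a fragment of the human FMR1 coding sequence followed shortly downstream by a human codon-optimised Nluc open reading frame. The small gap between them is consistent with the P2A peptide named in the plasmid title, though P2A is not annotated separately. Unannotated stretches on either side of this region presumably hold the rest of the FMR1 homology arms, whose boundaries the feature table does not define. The name suggests targeting at exon 17, but the record does not say so explicitly. After integration, Nluc would be transcribed from the endogenous FMR1 promoter as part of the same message, and the 2A sequence would release it as a separate protein. Luminescence would then report native FMR1 expression. The associated work used such reporter lines in human neural cells to detect reactivation of the silenced FMR1 gene in fragile X syndrome.
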