Features (pLannotate 1.2.2; 14 found; start..end, strand, type, name):
    189..205     +  promoter       AmpR promoter (fragment): bla
    206..1066    +  CDS            AmpR: β-lactamase; bla; confers resistance to ampicillin, carbenicillin, and related antibiotics
   1237..1825    +  rep_origin     ori: high-copy-number ColE1/pMB1/pBR322/pUC origin of replication
   2008..2100    +  CDS            lacI (fragment): lac repressor; lacI; The lac repressor binds to the lac operator to inhibit transcription in E. coli. This inhibition can be relieved by adding lactose or isopropyl-β-D-thiogalactopyranoside (IPTG).
   2113..2134    +  protein_bind   CAP binding site: CAP binding activates transcription in the presence of cAMP. E. coli catabolite activator protein
   2149..2179    +  promoter       lac promoter: promoter for the E. coli lac operon
   2187..2203    +  protein_bind   lac operator: The lac repressor binds to the lac operator to inhibit transcription in E. coli. This inhibition can be relieved by adding lactose or isopropyl-β-D-thiogalactopyranoside (IPTG). lac repressor encoded by lacI
   3176..3334    +  CDS            FMR1 (fragment): FMR1_HUMAN - Experimental evidence at protein level: Swiss-Prot protein existence level 1. (Microbial infection) Acts as a positive regulator of influenza A virus (IAV) replication. Required for the assembly and nuclear export of the viral ribonucleoprotein (vRNP) components. From Homo sapiens (Human).
   3392..3907    +  CDS            Nluc: NanoLuc® luciferase human codon-optimized
   5055..5073    -  promoter       T7 promoter: promoter for bacteriophage T7 RNA polymerase
   5076..5233    +  CDS            lacZα (fragment): LacZα fragment of β-galactosidase; lacZ fragment
   5237..5665    +  rep_origin     f1 ori (sequence partly withheld): f1 bacteriophage origin of replication; arrow indicates direction of (+) strand synthesis
   5678..5977    +  CDS            tnpA (fragment): TN5P_ECOLX - Also known as tnp. Experimental evidence at protein level: Swiss-Prot protein existence level 1. Mediates transposition of transposon Tn5 by a 'cut and paste' mechanism. First, the monomeric transposase binds the 19 bp inverted DNA repeats flanking the transposon. Then, dimerization of the DNA- bound transposase creates a synaptic DNA complex. After nicking of the first DNA strand, excision of the transposon proceeds through a series of intermediates. The transposase then mediates the insertion of the transposon at a new site by strand transfer. The activity of the wild- type tran
   6009..185     +  CDS            neo (across the origin): KKA2_KLEPN - Also known as kan, nptII. Experimental evidence at protein level: Swiss-Prot protein existence level 1. Resistance to kanamycin, neomycin, paromomycin, ribostamycin, butirosin and gentamicin B. From Klebsiella pneumoniae.
>Addgene plasmid #157857 | FMR1-E17B-P2A-NLuc | addgene full sequence | sequence record 322360 | Addgene NGS Result
TTTCTGGATTCATCGACTGTGGCCGGCTGGGTGTGGCGGACCGCTATCAGGACATAGCGTTGGCTACCCG
TGATATTGCTGAAGAGCTTGGCGGCGAATGGGCTGACCGCTTCCTCGTGCTTTACGGTATCGCCGCTCCC
GATTCGCAGCGCATCGCCTTCTATCGCCTTCTTGACGAGTTCTTCTGAATTGAAAAAGGAAGAGTATGAG
TATTCAACATTTCCGTGTCGCCCTTATTCCCTTTTTTGCGGCATTTTGCCTTCCTGTTTTTGCTCACCCA
GAAACGCTGGTGAAAGTAAAAGATGCTGAAGATCAGTTGGGTGCACGAGTGGGTTACATCGAACTGGATC
TCAACAGCGGTAAGATCCTTGAGAGTTTTCGCCCCGAAGAACGTTTTCCAATGATGAGCACTTTTAAAGT
TCTGCTATGTGGCGCGGTATTATCCCGTATTGACGCCGGGCAAGAGCAACTCGGTCGCCGCATACACTAT
TCTCAGAATGACTTGGTTGAGTACTCACCAGTCACAGAAAAGCATCTTACGGATGGCATGACAGTAAGAG
AATTATGCAGTGCTGCCATAACCATGAGTGATAACACTGCGGCCAACTTACTTCTGACAACGATCGGAGG
ACCGAAGGAGCTAACCGCTTTTTTGCACAACATGGGGGATCATGTAACTCGCCTTGATCGTTGGGAACCG
GAGCTGAATGAAGCCATACCAAACGACGAGCGTGACACCACGATGCCTGTAGCAATGGCAACAACGTTGC
GCAAACTATTAACTGGCGAACTACTTACTCTAGCTTCCCGGCAACAATTAATAGACTGGATGGAGGCGGA
TAAAGTTGCAGGACCACTTCTGCGCTCGGCCCTTCCGGCTGGCTGGTTTATTGCTGATAAATCTGGAGCC
GGTGAGCGTGGGTCTCGCGGTATCATTGCAGCACTGGGGCCAGATGGTAAGCCCTCCCGTATCGTAGTTA
TCTACACGACGGGGAGTCAGGCAACTATGGATGAACGAAATAGACAGATCGCTGAGATAGGTGCCTCACT
GATTAAGCATTGGTAACTGTCAGACCAAGTTTACTCATATATACTTTAGATTGATTTAAAACTTCATTTT
TAATTTAAAAGGATCTAGGTGAAGATCCTTTTTGATAATCTCATGACCAAAATCCCTTAACGTGAGTTTT
CGTTCCACTGAGCGTCAGACCCCGTAGAAAAGATCAAAGGATCTTCTTGAGATCCTTTTTTTCTGCGCGT
AATCTGCTGCTTGCAAACAAAAAAACCACCGCTACCAGCGGTGGTTTGTTTGCCGGATCAAGAGCTACCA
ACTCTTTTTCCGAAGGTAACTGGCTTCAGCAGAGCGCAGATACCAAATACTGTTCTTCTAGTGTAGCCGT
AGTTAGGCCACCACTTCAAGAACTCTGTAGCACCGCCTACATACCTCGCTCTGCTAATCCTGTTACCAGT
GGCTGCTGCCAGTGGCGATAAGTCGTGTCTTACCGGGTTGGACTCAAGACGATAGTTACCGGATAAGGCG
CAGCGGTCGGGCTGAACGGGGGGTTCGTGCACACAGCCCAGCTTGGAGCGAACGACCTACACCGAACTGA
GATACCTACAGCGTGAGCTATGAGAAAGCGCCACGCTTCCCGAAGGGAGAAAGGCGGACAGGTATCCGGT
AAGCGGCAGGGTCGGAACAGGAGAGCGCACGAGGGAGCTTCCAGGGGGAAACGCCTGGTATCTTTATAGT
CCTGTCGGGTTTCGCCACCTCTGACTTGAGCGTCGATTTTTGTGATGCTCGTCAGGGGGGCGGAGCCTAT
GGAAAAACGCCAGCAACGCGGCCTTTTTACGGTTCCTGGCCTTTTGCTGGCCTTTTGCTCACATGTTCTT
TCCTGCGTTATCCCCTGATTCTGTGGATAACCGTATTACCGCCTTTGAGTGAGCTGATACCGCTCGCCGC
AGCCGAACGACCGAGCGCAGCGAGTCAGTGAGCGAGGAAGCGGAAGAGCGCCCAATACGCAAACCGCCTC
TCCCCGCGCGTTGGCCGATTCATTAATGCAGCTGGCACGACAGGTTTCCCGACTGGAAAGCGGGCAGTGA
GCGCAACGCAATTAATGTGAGTTAGCTCACTCATTAGGCACCCCAGGCTTTACACTTTATGCTTCCGGCT
CGTATGTTGTGTGGAATTGTGAGCGGATAACAATTTCACACAGGAAACAGCTATGACCATGATTACGCCA
AGCTTGGTACCGAGCTCGGATCCACATGCACATACCCACTACTTAAACATACTTTGAAATTACAACCATT
TGGGGATGTTTTTAGCATTTGTGCTTGAAGTAGATCAATATTTGTAGTTGTTTTAGTTCCATTTGTCACT
GTTAACTTTCATTTGTACCTCTGGAATTAGCAGTGCTGTATTCAGCATTGGCACTTAAAATATTTTATAG
CTCTTAGAACACTATTTTTTAAATTACATTGATCTTTATACTCTCCTAGGATTCCAGTCCTTCCACAAAT
TATTATATGCAGTTTTCTTTATACTGTTCCATTCTTCAGACAGAGTTCAGGTTGTAGGATCATCTGAATT
TTCTTAGTGAAATACAAGCCAGTAGAAACCAAAGCTCGTGTTTTTCTACTGTATGACTATGGGAGCTCTC
AGTATAGAGAAACTTGATCATACCTGTGATAGATATAAAGATGTAAATTAAAGTCTAGTTAGTGAGTTAT
TTGAGGGTAAAGCCAGAATAGGAAAACATTTTGTTTCTCTTTTCCTGGGCTTCACAATCTTTGGAGAATA
ACTAATTTTATTTTAACTCTAGTGTTAGAGGCATGTATGTCTTCTGGTAATCAGTAATAGTAATTCATTT
TACCTGTTTGTTTCTCACTGTTTTATTCTACTTAGAAGAAGACATGATAGGATTGTGAGTTTTTCTCTAA
CTTTGGATGCAGTGAGATGACCAGTGTGTTCCAGTTAAAGAAGAAGAGTGTTTTAAAATCATAAACCAAA
TAAAGAATCCTACCTTACATTAATTTCTTGCACTTCTTCTGTTCTCATCTCCATTTCTCTTTTTAACATG
TGGAATTTACACTTCAGGTTTAAATTTCTTGTCAGGCCAATTACAGATTACAGTAGGATATGGTCTGTGT
ATATAACAACTATAACTTGTTTTAGATCAGAGTTGACTGCAATAATGAAAGGAGTGTCCACACTAAAACA
TTACAGAATACCTCCAGTGAAGGTAGTCGGCTGCGCACGGGTAAAGATCGTAACCAGAAGAAAGAGAAGC
CAGACAGCGTGGATGGTCAGCAACCTCTAGTTAACGGAGTACCCGCCACTAACTTCTCCCTGTTGAAACA
AGCAGGGGATGTCGAAGAGAATCCTGGTCCAATGGTCTTCACACTCGAAGATTTCGTTGGGGACTGGCGA
CAGACAGCCGGCTACAACCTGGACCAAGTCCTTGAACAGGGAGGTGTGTCCAGTTTGTTTCAGAATCTCG
GGGTGTCCGTAACTCCGATCCAAAGGATTGTCCTGAGCGGTGAAAATGGGCTGAAGATCGACATCCATGT
CATCATCCCGTATGAAGGTCTGAGCGGCGACCAAATGGGCCAGATCGAAAAAATTTTTAAGGTGGTGTAC
CCTGTGGATGATCATCACTTTAAGGTGATCCTGCACTATGGCACACTGGTAATCGACGGGGTTACGCCGA
ACATGATCGACTATTTCGGACGGCCGTATGAAGGCATCGCCGTGTTCGACGGCAAAAAGATCACTGTAAC
AGGGACCCTGTGGAACGGCAACAAAATTATCGACGAGCGCCTGATCAACCCCGACGGCTCCCTGCTGTTC
CGAGTAACCATCAACGGAGTGACCGGCTGGCGGCTGTGCGAACGCATTCTGGCGTAAGTGAATGGAGTAC
CCTAAACTGCATAATTCTGAAGTTATATTTCCTATACCATTTCCGTAATTCTTATTCCATATTAGAAAAC
TTTGTTAGGCCAAAGACAAATAGTAGGCAAGATGGCACAGGGCATGAAATGAACACAAATTATGCTAAGA
ATTTTTTATTTTTTGGTATTGGCCATAAGCAACAATTTTCAGATTTGCACAAAAAGATACCTTAAAATTT
GAAACATTGCTTTTAAAACTACTTAGCACTTCAGGGCAGATTTTAGTTTTATTTTCTAAAGTACTGAGCA
GTGATATTCTTTGTTAATTTGGACCATTTTCCTGCATTGGGTGATCATTCACCAGTACATTCTCAGTTTT
TCTTAATATATAGCATTTATGGTAATCATATTAGACTTCTGTTTTCAATCTCGTATAGAAGTCTTCATGA
AATGCTATGTCATTTCATGTCCTGTGTCAGTTTATGTTTTGGTCCACTTTTCCAGTATTTTAGTGGACCC
TGAAATGTGTGTGATGTGACATTTGTCATTTTCATTAGCAAAAAAAGTTGTATGATCTGTGCCTTTTTTA
TATCTTGGCAGGTAGGAATATTATATTTGGATGCAGAGTTCAGGGAAGATAAGTTGGAAACACTAAATGT
TAAAGATGTAGCAAACCCTGTCAAACATTAGTACTTTATAGAAGAATGCATGCTTTCCATATTTTTTTCC
TTACATAAACATCAGGTTAGGCAGTATAAAGAATAGGACTTGTTTTTGTTTTTGTTTTGTTGCACTGAAG
TTTGATAAATAGTGTTATTGAGAGAGATGTGTAATTTTTCTGTATAGACAGGAGAAGAAAGAACTATCTT
CATCTGAGAGAGGCTAAAATGTTTTCAGCTAGGAACAAATCTTCCTGGTCGAAAGTTAGTAGGATATGCC
TGCTCTTTGGCCTGATGACCAATTTTAACTTAGAGCTTTTTTTTTTAATTTTGTCTGCCCCAAGTTTTGT
GAAATTTTTCATATTTTAATTTCAAGCTTATTTTGGAGAGATAGGAAGGTCATTTCCATGTATGCATAAT
AATCCTGCAAAGTACAGGTACTTTGTCTAAGAAACATTGGAAGCAGGTGGCCGCTCGAGCATGCATCTAG
AGGGCCCAATTCGCCCTATAGTGAGTCGTATTACAATTCACTGGCCGTCGTTTTACAACGTCGTGACTGG
GAAAACCCTGGCGTTACCCAACTTAATCGCCTTGCAGCACATCCCCCTTTCGCCAGCTGGCGTAATAGCG
AAGAGGCCCGCACCGATCGCCCTTCCCAACAGTTGCGCAGCCTGAATGGCGAATGG
[124 nt withheld, positions 5237-5360]
C
[91 nt withheld, positions 5362-5452]
A
[49 nt withheld, positions 5454-5502]
CCTTTGACGTTGGAGTCCACGTTCTTT
[37 nt withheld, positions 5530-5566]
ACCCTATCTCGGTCTATTCTTTTGATTTATAAGGGATTTTGCCGATTTCGGCCTATTGGTTAAAAAATGA
GCTGATTTAACAAAAATTTAACGCGAATTTTAACAAAATTCAGGGCGCAAGGGCTGCTAAAGGAAGCGGA
ACACGTAGAAAGCCAGTCCGCAGAAACGGTGCTGACCCCGGATGAATGTCAGCTACTGGGCTATCTGGAC
AAGGGAAAACGCAAGCGCAAAGAGAAAGCAGGTAGCTTGCAGTGGGCTTACATGGCGATAGCTAGACTGG
GCGGTTTTATGGACAGCAAGCGAACCGGAATTGCCAGCTGGGGCGCCCTCTGGTAAGGTTGGGAAGCCCT
GCAAAGTAAACTGGATGGCTTTCTTGCCGCCAAGGATCTGATGGCGCAGGGGATCAAGATCTGATCAAGA
GACAGGATGAGGATCGTTTCGCATGATTGAACAAGATGGATTGCACGCAGGTTCTCCGGCCGCTTGGGTG
GAGAGGCTATTCGGCTATGACTGGGCACAACAGACAATCGGCTGCTCTGATGCCGCCGTGTTCCGGCTGT
CAGCGCAGGGGCGCCCGGTTCTTTTTGTCAAGACCGACCTGTCCGGTGCCCTGAATGAACTGCAGGACGA
GGCAGCGCGGCTATCGTGGCTGGCCACGACGGGCGTTCCTTGCGCAGCTGTGCTCGACGTTGTCACTGAA
GCGGGAAGGGACTGGCTGCTATTGGGCGAAGTGCCGGGGCAGGATCTCCTGTCATCCCACCTTGCTCCTG
CCGAGAAAGTATCCATCATGGCTGATGCAATGCGGCGGCTGCATACGCTTGATCCGGCTACCTGCCCATT
CGACCACCAAGCGAAACATCGCATCGAGCGAGCACGTACTCGGATGGAAGCCGGTCTTGTCGATCAGGAT
GATCTGGACGAAGAGCATCAGGGGCTCGCGCCAGCCGAACTGTTCGCCAGGCTCAAGGCGCGCATGCCCG
ACGGCGAGGATCTCGTCGTGACCCATGGCGATGCCTGCTTGCCGAATATCATGGTGGAAAATGGCCGCT
